Addgene plasmid #215066: mKO2-CDK6
Purpose: Expresses mKO2-CDK6 in mammalian cells from a retroviral vector.
Depositing lab: Michele Pagano. Depositing organization: NYU Grossman School of Medicine. Publication: CDK-independent role of D-type cyclins in regulating DNA mismatch repair. Rona G, Miwatani-Minter B, Zhang Q, Goldberg HV, Kerzhnerman MA, Howard JB, Simoneschi D, Lane E, Hobbs JW, Sassani E, Wang AA, Keegan S, Laverty DJ, Piett CG, Pongor LS, Xu ML, Andrade J, Thomas A, Sicinski P, Askenazi M, Ueberheide B, Fenyo D, Nagel ZD, Pagano M. Mol Cell. 2024 Feb 29:S1097-2765(24)00129-1. doi: 10.1016/j.molcel.2024.02.010. PubMed 38458201.
Backbone
  Vector backbone: pBABE
  Vector type: Mammalian Expression, Retroviral
  Selectable markers: Puromycin
Growth in bacteria
  Bacterial resistance: Ampicillin, 100 μg/mL
  Growth temperature: 37°C
  Growth strain: NEB Stable
  Copy number: High Copy
Gene/Insert
  Gene/Insert name: CDK6
  Species: H. sapiens (human)
  Entrez Gene: CDK6 (a.k.a. MCPH12, PLSTIRE)
  Promoter: LTR
  Tag / fusion protein: mKO2 (N terminal on insert)
  Cloning method: Unknown
  Sequencing primers: 5′ pBABE 5'; 3′ pBABE 3'
Terms and licenses: Academic/Nonprofit Terms; Industry Terms: Not Available to Industry
How to cite: mKO2-CDK6 was a gift from Michele Pagano (Addgene plasmid # 215066 ; http://n2t.net/addgene:215066 ; RRID:Addgene_215066)
