[The description below was written by a language model from this plasmid's Addgene catalogue record and pLannotate feature annotations shown in this document.]
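Description:
mKO2-CDK6 is a 6,725-nt gammaretroviral expression plasmid built on the pBABE backbone, designed to deliver and stably express a fluorescently tagged human CDK6 in mammalian cells. In bacteria it is maintained through a high-copy ColE1/pUC-type origin and selected with ampicillin via the β-lactamase gene and its native promoter.

The retroviral cassette is flanked by Moloney murine leukemia virus long terminal repeats. Downstream of the 5′ LTR lie a packaging signal (annotated as an MESV Ψ fragment) and a truncated gag segment lacking its start codon, which together promote efficient encapsidation of the genomic RNA when the plasmid is introduced into a packaging cell line that supplies the viral proteins in trans. The 5′ LTR also serves as the promoter for the payload: the orange fluorescent protein mKO2, joined through a short remnant of the multiple cloning site to the N terminus of the CDK6 coding sequence. CDK6 is a serine/threonine kinase that partners with D-type cyclins to phosphorylate RB1 and drive the G1/S transition. After the fusion gene, an internal SV40 enhancer/early promoter drives puromycin N-acetyltransferase, allowing selection of transduced cells with puromycin. The annotation near the 3′ end includes a short fragment labelled as a ΔU3 LTR immediately adjoining a full-length LTR. This most likely reflects an annotation overlap within the 3′ LTR region rather than a self-inactivating design. A small lacI fragment in the backbone appears to be a non-functional remnant.

The construct is suited to generating stable cell populations in which CDK6 can be followed by fluorescence, and the associated work concerns D-type cyclin functions in DNA mismatch repair.
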