Features (pLannotate 1.2.2; 14 found; start..end, strand, type, name):
      8..477     +  LTR            LTR: long terminal repeat from Moloney murine leukemia virus
    601..875     +  misc_feature   MESV Ψ (fragment): packaging signal of murine embryonic stem cell virus
    942..1358    +  CDS            gag (truncated): truncated Moloney murine leukemia virus (MMLV) gag gene lacking the start codon
   1376..2029    +  CDS            mKO2: mKO2 is a basic (constitutively fluorescent) orange fluorescent protein published in 2008, derived from Verrillofungia concinna. It has moderate acid sensitivity.
   2027..2061    +  misc_feature   MCS (fragment): multiple cloning site
   2066..3040    +  CDS            CDK6: CDK6_HUMAN - Also known as CDKN6. Experimental evidence at protein level: Swiss-Prot protein existence level 1. Serine/threonine-protein kinase involved in the control of the cell cycle and differentiation; promotes G1/S transition. Phosphorylates pRB/RB1 and NPM1. Interacts with D-type G1 cyclins during interphase at G1 to form a pRB/RB1 kinase and controls the entrance into the cell cycle. Involved in initiation and maintenance of cell cycle exit during cell differentiation; prevents cell proliferation and regulates negatively cell differentiation, but is required for the proliferation of sp
   3060..3389    +  promoter       SV40 promoter: SV40 enhancer and early promoter
   3399..3998    +  CDS            PuroR: puromycin N-acetyltransferase; pac from Streptomyces alboniger; confers resistance to puromycin
   4097..4218    +  LTR            3' LTR (ΔU3) (fragment): self-inactivating 3' long terminal repeat (LTR) from Moloney murine leukemia virus
   4219..4688    +  LTR            LTR: long terminal repeat from Moloney murine leukemia virus
   4754..4806    -  CDS            lacI (fragment): lac repressor; lacI; The lac repressor binds to the lac operator to inhibit transcription in E. coli. This inhibition can be relieved by adding lactose or isopropyl-β-D-thiogalactopyranoside (IPTG).
   4989..5577    -  rep_origin     ori: high-copy-number ColE1/pMB1/pBR322/pUC origin of replication
   5737..6597    -  CDS            AmpR: β-lactamase; bla; confers resistance to ampicillin, carbenicillin, and related antibiotics
   6598..6702    -  promoter       AmpR promoter: bla
>Addgene plasmid #215066 | mKO2-CDK6 | addgene full sequence | sequence record 429256 | Addgene NGS Result
CTGCAGCCTGAATATGGGCCAAACAGGATATCTGTGGTAAGCAGTTCCTGCCCCGGCTCAGGGCCAAGAA
CAGATGGAACAGCTGAATATGGGCCAAACAGGATATCTGTGGTAAGCAGTTCCTGCCCCGGCTCAGGGCC
AAGAACAGATGGTCCCCAGATGCGGTCCAGCCCTCAGCAGTTTCTAGAGAACCATCAGATGTTTCCAGGG
TGCCCCAAGGACCTGAAATGACCCTGTGCCTTATTTGAACTAACCAATCAGTTCGCTTCTCGCTTCTGTT
CGCGCGCTTCTGCTCCCCGAGCTCAATAAAAGAGCCCACAACCCCTCACTCGGGGCGCCAGTCCTCCGAT
TGACTGAGTCGCCCGGGTACCCGTGTATCCAATAAACCCTCTTGCAGTTGCATCCGACTTGTGGTCTCGC
TGTTCCTTGGGAGGGTCTCCTCTGAGTGATTGACTACCCGTCAGCGGGGGTCTTTCATTTGGGGGCTCGT
CCGGGATCGGGAGACCCCTGCCCAGGGACCACCGACCCACCACCGGGAGGCAAGCTGGCCAGCAACTTAT
CTGTGTCTGTCCGATTGTCTAGTGTCTATGACTGATTTTATGCGCCTGCGTCGGTACTAGTTAGCTAACT
AGCTCTGTATCTGGCGGACCCGTGGTGGAACTGACGAGTTCTGAACACCCGGCCGCAACCCTGGGAGACG
TCCCAGGGACTTTGGGGGCCGTTTTTGTGGCCCGACCTGAGGAAGGGAGTCGATGTGGAATCCGACCCCG
TCAGGATATGTGGTTCTGGTAGGAGACGAGAACCTAAAACAGTTCCCGCCTCCGTCTGAATTTTTGCTTT
CGGTTTGGAACCGAAGCCGCGCGTCTTGTCTGCTGCAGCGCTGCAGCATCGTTCTGTGTTGTCTCTGTCT
GACTGTGTTTCTGTATTTGTCTGAAAATTAGGGCCAGACTGTTACCACTCCCTTAAGTTTGACCTTAGGT
CACTGGAAAGATGTCGAGCGGATCGCTCACAACCAGTCGGTAGATGTCAAGAAGAGACGTTGGGTTACCT
TCTGCTCTGCAGAATGGCCAACCTTTAACGTCGGATGGCCGCGAGACGGCACCTTTAACCGAGACCTCAT
CACCCAGGTTAAGATCAAGGTCTTTTCACCTGGCCCGCATGGACACCCAGACCAGGTCCCCTACATCGTG
ACCTGGGAAGCCTTGGCTTTTGACCCCCCTCCCTGGGTCAAGCCCTTTGTACACCCTAAGCCTCCGCCTC
CTCTTCCTCCATCCGCCCCGTCTCTCCCCCTTGAACCTCCTCGTTCGACCCCGCCTCGATCCTCCCTTTA
TCCAGCCCTCACTCCTTCTCTAGGCGCCGGCCGGATCCCGCCACCATGGTGAGTGTGATTAAACCAGAGA
TGAAGATGAGGTACTACATGGACGGCTCCGTCAATGGGCATGAGTTCACAATTGAAGGTGAAGGCACAGG
CAGACCTTACGAGGGACATCAAGAGATGACACTACGCGTCACAATGGCCGAGGGCGGGCCAATGCCTTTC
GCGTTTGACTTAGTGTCACACGTGTTCTGTTACGGCCACAGAGTATTTACTAAATATCCAGAAGAGATAC
CAGACTATTTCAAACAAGCATTTCCTGAAGGCCTGTCATGGGAAAGGTCGTTGGAGTTCGAAGATGGTGG
GTCCGCTTCAGTCAGTGCGCATATAAGCCTTAGAGGAAACACCTTCTACCACAAATCCAAATTTACTGGG
GTTAACTTTCCTGCCGATGGTCCTATCATGCAAAACCAAAGTGTTGATTGGGAGCCATCAACCGAGAAAA
TTACTGCCAGCGACGGAGTTCTGAAGGGTGATGTTACGATGTACCTAAAACTTGAAGGAGGCGGCAATCA
CAAATGCCAAATGAAGACTACTTACAAGGCGGCAAAAGAGATTCTTGAAATGCCAGGAGACCATTACATC
GGCCATCGCCTCGTCAGGAAAACCGAAGGCAACATTACTGAGCAGGTAGAAGATGCAGTAGCTCATTCCG
GACTCAGATCTCGAGCTCAAGCTTCGAATTCACCAGAGAAGGACGGCCTGTGCCGCGCTGACCAGCAGTA
CGAATGCGTGGCGGAGATCGGGGAGGGCGCCTATGGGAAGGTGTTCAAGGCCCGCGACTTGAAGAACGGA
GGCCGTTTCGTGGCGTTGAAGCGCGTGCGGGTGCAGACCGGCGAGGAGGGCATGCCGCTCTCCACCATCC
GCGAGGTGGCGGTGCTGAGGCACCTGGAGACCTTCGAGCACCCCAACGTGGTCAGGTTGTTTGATGTGTG
CACAGTGTCACGAACAGACAGAGAAACCAAACTAACTTTAGTGTTTGAACATGTCGATCAAGACTTGACC
ACTTACTTGGATAAAGTTCCAGAGCCTGGAGTGCCCACTGAAACCATAAAGGATATGATGTTTCAGCTTC
TCCGAGGTCTGGACTTTCTTCATTCACACCGAGTAGTGCATCGCGATCTAAAACCACAGAACATTCTGGT
GACCAGCAGCGGACAAATAAAACTCGCTGACTTCGGCCTTGCCCGCATCTATAGTTTCCAGATGGCTCTA
ACCTCAGTGGTCGTCACGCTGTGGTACAGAGCACCCGAAGTCTTGCTCCAGTCCAGCTACGCCACCCCCG
TGGATCTCTGGAGTGTTGGCTGCATATTTGCAGAAATGTTTCGTAGAAAGCCTCTTTTTCGTGGAAGTTC
AGATGTTGATCAACTAGGAAAAATCTTGGACGTGATTGGACTCCCAGGAGAAGAAGACTGGCCTAGAGAT
GTTGCCCTTCCCAGGCAGGCTTTTCATTCAAAATCTGCCCAACCAATTGAGAAGTTTGTAACAGATATCG
ATGAACTAGGCAAAGACCTACTTCTGAAGTGTTTGACATTTAACCCAGCCAAAAGAATATCTGCCTACAG
TGCCCTGTCTCACCCATACTTCCAGGACCTGGAAAGGTGCAAAGAAAACCTGGATTCCCACCTGCCGCCC
AGCCAGAACACCTCGGAGCTGAATACAGCCTGAGTCGACCCTGTGGAATGTGTGTCAGTTAGGGTGTGGA
AAGTCCCCAGGCTCCCCAGCAGGCAGAAGTATGCAAAGCATGCATCTCAATTAGTCAGCAACCAGGTGTG
GAAAGTCCCCAGGCTCCCCAGCAGGCAGAAGTATGCAAAGCATGCATCTCAATTAGTCAGCAACCATAGT
CCCGCCCCTAACTCCGCCCATCCCGCCCCTAACTCCGCCCAGTTCCGCCCATTCTCCGCCCCATGGCTGA
CTAATTTTTTTTATTTATGCAGAGGCCGAGGCCGCCTCGGCCTCTGAGCTATTCCAGAAGTAGTGAGGAG
GCTTTTTTGGAGGCCTAGGCTTTTGCAAAAAGCTTACCATGACCGAGTACAAGCCCACGGTGCGCCTCGC
CACCCGCGACGACGTCCCCAGGGCCGTACGCACCCTCGCCGCCGCGTTCGCCGACTACCCCGCCACGCGC
CACACCGTCGATCCGGACCGCCACATCGAGCGGGTCACCGAGCTGCAAGAACTCTTCCTCACGCGCGTCG
GGCTCGACATCGGCAAGGTGTGGGTCGCGGACGACGGCGCCGCGGTGGCGGTCTGGACCACGCCGGAGAG
CGTCGAAGCGGGGGCGGTGTTCGCCGAGATCGGCCCGCGCATGGCCGAGTTGAGCGGTTCCCGGCTGGCC
GCGCAGCAACAGATGGAAGGCCTCCTGGCGCCGCACCGGCCCAAGGAGCCCGCGTGGTTCCTGGCCACCG
TCGGCGTCTCGCCCGACCACCAGGGCAAGGGTCTGGGCAGCGCCGTCGTGCTCCCCGGAGTGGAGGCGGC
CGAGCGCGCCGGGGTGCCCGCCTTCCTGGAGACCTCCGCGCCCCGCAACCTCCCCTTCTACGAGCGGCTC
GGCTTCACCGTCACCGCCGACGTCGAGGTGCCCGAAGGACCGCGCACCTGGTGCATGACCCGCAAGCCCG
GTGCCTGACGCCCGCCCCACGACCCGCAGCGCCCGACCGAAAGGAGCGCACGACCCCATGCATCGATAAA
ATAAAAGATTTTATTTAGTCTCCAGAAAAAGGGGGGAATGAAAGACCCCACCTGTAGGTTTGGCAAGCTA
GCTTAAGTAACGCCATTTTGCAAGGCATGGAAAAATACATAACTGAGAATAGAGAAGTTCAGATCAAGGT
CAGGAACAGATGGAACAGCTGAATATGGGCCAAACAGGATATCTGTGGTAAGCAGTTCCTGCCCCGGCTC
AGGGCCAAGAACAGATGGAACAGCTGAATATGGGCCAAACAGGATATCTGTGGTAAGCAGTTCCTGCCCC
GGCTCAGGGCCAAGAACAGATGGTCCCCAGATGCGGTCCAGCCCTCAGCAGTTTCTAGAGAACCATCAGA
TGTTTCCAGGGTGCCCCAAGGACCTGAAATGACCCTGTGCCTTATTTGAACTAACCAATCAGTTCGCTTC
TCGCTTCTGTTCGCGCGCTTCTGCTCCCCGAGCTCAATAAAAGAGCCCACAACCCCTCACTCGGGGCGCC
AGTCCTCCGATTGACTGAGTCGCCCGGGTACCCGTGTATCCAATAAACCCTCTTGCAGTTGCATCCGACT
TGTGGTCTCGCTGTTCCTTGGGAGGGTCTCCTCTGAGTGATTGACTACCCGTCAGCGGGGGTCTTTCACA
TGCAGCATGTATCAAAATTAATTTGGTTTTTTTTCTTAAGTATTTACATTAAATGGCCATAGTTGCATTA
ATGAATCGGCCAACGCGCGGGGAGAGGCGGTTTGCGTATTGGGCGCTCTTCCGCTTCCTCGCTCACTGAC
TCGCTGCGCTCGGTCGTTCGGCTGCGGCGAGCGGTATCAGCTCACTCAAAGGCGGTAATACGGTTATCCA
CAGAATCAGGGGATAACGCAGGAAAGAACATGTGAGCAAAAGGCCAGCAAAAGGCCAGGAACCGTAAAAA
GGCCGCGTTGCTGGCGTTTTTCCATAGGCTCCGCCCCCCTGACGAGCATCACAAAAATCGACGCTCAAGT
CAGAGGTGGCGAAACCCGACAGGACTATAAAGATACCAGGCGTTTCCCCCTGGAAGCTCCCTCGTGCGCT
CTCCTGTTCCGACCCTGCCGCTTACCGGATACCTGTCCGCCTTTCTCCCTTCGGGAAGCGTGGCGCTTTC
TCATAGCTCACGCTGTAGGTATCTCAGTTCGGTGTAGGTCGTTCGCTCCAAGCTGGGCTGTGTGCACGAA
CCCCCCGTTCAGCCCGACCGCTGCGCCTTATCCGGTAACTATCGTCTTGAGTCCAACCCGGTAAGACACG
ACTTATCGCCACTGGCAGCAGCCACTGGTAACAGGATTAGCAGAGCGAGGTATGTAGGCGGTGCTACAGA
GTTCTTGAAGTGGTGGCCTAACTACGGCTACACTAGAAGAACAGTATTTGGTATCTGCGCTCTGCTGAAG
CCAGTTACCTTCGGAAAAAGAGTTGGTAGCTCTTGATCCGGCAAACAAACCACCGCTGGTAGCGGTGGTT
TTTTTGTTTGCAAGCAGCAGATTACGCGCAGAAAAAAAGGATCTCAAGAAGATCCTTTGATCTTTTCTAC
GGGGTCTGACGCTCAGTGGAACGAAAACTCACGTTAAGGGATTTTGGTCATGAGATTATCAAAAAGGATC
TTCACCTAGATCCTTTTGCGGCCGCAAATCAATCTAAAGTATATATGAGTAAACTTGGTCTGACAGTTAC
CAATGCTTAATCAGTGAGGCACCTATCTCAGCGATCTGTCTATTTCGTTCATCCATAGTTGCCTGACTCC
CCGTCGTGTAGATAACTACGATACGGGAGGGCTTACCATCTGGCCCCAGTGCTGCAATGATACCGCGAGA
CCCACGCTCACCGGCTCCAGATTTATCAGCAATAAACCAGCCAGCCGGAAGGGCCGAGCGCAGAAGTGGT
CCTGCAACTTTATCCGCCTCCATCCAGTCTATTAATTGTTGCCGGGAAGCTAGAGTAAGTAGTTCGCCAG
TTAATAGTTTGCGCAACGTTGTTGCCATTGCTACAGGCATCGTGGTGTCACGCTCGTCGTTTGGTATGGC
TTCATTCAGCTCCGGTTCCCAACGATCAAGGCGAGTTACATGATCCCCCATGTTGTGCAAAAAAGCGGTT
AGCTCCTTCGGTCCTCCGATCGTTGTCAGAAGTAAGTTGGCCGCAGTGTTATCACTCATGGTTATGGCAG
CACTGCATAATTCTCTTACTGTCATGCCATCCGTAAGATGCTTTTCTGTGACTGGTGAGTACTCAACCAA
GTCATTCTGAGAATAGTGTATGCGGCGACCGAGTTGCTCTTGCCCGGCGTCAATACGGGATAATACCGCG
CCACATAGCAGAACTTTAAAAGTGCTCATCATTGGAAAACGTTCTTCGGGGCGAAAACTCTCAAGGATCT
TACCGCTGTTGAGATCCAGTTCGATGTAACCCACTCGTGCACCCAACTGATCTTCAGCATCTTTTACTTT
CACCAGCGTTTCTGGGTGAGCAAAAACAGGAAGGCAAAATGCCGCAAAAAAGGGAATAAGGGCGACACGG
AAATGTTGAATACTCATACTCTTCCTTTTTCAATATTATTGAAGCATTTATCAGGGTTATTGTCTCATGA
GCGGATACATATTTGAATGTATTTAGAAAAATAAACAAATAGGGGTTCCGCGCACATTTCCCCGAAAAGT
GCCAC
